>Addgene plasmid #225494 | pLenti6.3/TO/V5-DEST-Lifeact-mNeonGreen | addgene full sequence | sequence record 498292 | Addgene NGS Result
AATGTAGTCTTATGCAATACTCTTGTAGTCTTGCAACATGGTAACGATGAGTTAGCAACATGCCTTACAA
GGAGAGAAAAAGCACCGTGCATGCCGATTGGTGGAAGTAAGGTGGTACGATCGTGCCTTATTAGGAAGGC
AACAGACGGGTCTGACATGGATTGGACGAACCACTGAATTGCCGCATTGCAGAGATATTGTATTTAAGTG
CCTAGCTCGATACATAAACGGGTCTCTCTGGTTAGACCAGATCTGAGCCTGGGAGCTCTCTGGCTAACTA
GGGAACCCACTGCTTAAGCCTCAATAAAGCTTGCCTTGAGTGCTTCAAGTAGTGTGTGCCCGTCTGTTGT
GTGACTCTGGTAACTAGAGATCCCTCAGACCCTTTTAGTCAGTGTGGAAAATCTCTAGCAGTGGCGCCCG
AACAGGGACTTGAAAGCGAAAGGGAAACCAGAGGAGCTCTCTCGACGCAGGACTCGGCTTGCTGAAGCGC
GCACGGCAAGAGGCGAGGGGCGGCGACTGGTGAGTACGCCAAAAATTTTGACTAGCGGAGGCTAGAAGGA
GAGAGATGGGTGCGAGAGCGTCAGTATTAAGCGGGGGAGAATTAGATCGCGATGGGAAAAAATTCGGTTA
AGGCCAGGGGGAAAGAAAAAATATAAATTAAAACATATAGTATGGGCAAGCAGGGAGCTAGAACGATTCG
CAGTTAATCCTGGCCTGTTAGAAACATCAGAAGGCTGTAGACAAATACTGGGACAGCTACAACCATCCCT
TCAGACAGGATCAGAAGAACTTAGATCATTATATAATACAGTAGCAACCCTCTATTGTGTGCATCAAAGG
ATAGAGATAAAAGACACCAAGGAAGCTTTAGACAAGATAGAGGAAGAGCAAAACAAAAGTAAGACCACCG
CACAGCAAGCGGCCGCTGATCTTCAGACCTGGAGGAGGAGATATGAGGGACAATTGGAGAAGTGAATTAT
ATAAATATAAAGTAGTAAAAATTGAACCATTAGGAGTAGCACCCACCAAGGCAAAGAGAAGAGTGGTGCA
GAGAGAAAAAAGAGCAGTGGGAATAGGAGCTTTGTTCCTTGGGTTCTTGGGAGCAGCAGGAAGCACTATG
GGCGCAGCGTCAATGACGCTGACGGTACAGGCCAGACAATTATTGTCTGGTATAGTGCAGCAGCAGAACA
ATTTGCTGAGGGCTATTGAGGCGCAACAGCATCTGTTGCAACTCACAGTCTGGGGCATCAAGCAGCTCCA
GGCAAGAATCCTGGCTGTGGAAAGATACCTAAAGGATCAACAGCTCCTGGGGATTTGGGGTTGCTCTGGA
AAACTCATTTGCACCACTGCTGTGCCTTGGAATGCTAGTTGGAGTAATAAATCTCTGGAACAGATTTGGA
ATCACACGACCTGGATGGAGTGGGACAGAGAAATTAACAATTACACAAGCTTAATACACTCCTTAATTGA
AGAATCGCAAAACCAGCAAGAAAAGAATGAACAAGAATTATTGGAATTAGATAAATGGGCAAGTTTGTGG
AATTGGTTTAACATAACAAATTGGCTGTGGTATATAAAATTATTCATAATGATAGTAGGAGGCTTGGTAG
GTTTAAGAATAGTTTTTGCTGTACTTTCTATAGTGAATAGAGTTAGGCAGGGATATTCACCATTATCGTT
TCAGACCCACCTCCCAACCCCGAGGGGACCCGACAGGCCCGAAGGAATAGAAGAAGAAGGTGGAGAGAGA
GACAGAGACAGATCCATTCGATTAGTGAACGGATCTCGACGGTATCGGTTAACTTTTAAAAGAAAAGGGG
GGATTGGGGGGTACAGTGCAGGGGAAAGAATAGTAGACATAATAGCAACAGACATACAAACTAAAGAATT
ACAAAAACAAATTACAAAAATTCAAAATTTTATCGATAAGCTTGGGAGTTCCGCTTACATAACTTACGGT
AAATGGCCCGCCTGGCTGACCGCCCAACGACCCCCGCCCATTGACGTCAATAATGACGTATGTTCCCATA
GTAACGCCAATAGGGACTTTCCATTGACGTCAATGGGTGGAGTATTTACGGTAAACTGCCCACTTGGCAG
TACATCAAGTGTATCATATGCCAAGTACGCCCCCTATTGACGTCAATGACGGTAAATGGCCCGCCTGGCA
TTATGCCCAGTACATGACCTTATGGGACTTTCCTACTTGGCAGTACATCTACGTATTAGTCATCGCTATT
ACCATGGTGATGCGGTTTTGGCAGTACATCAATGGGCGTGGATAGCGGTTTGACTCACGGGGATTTCCAA
GTCTCCACCCCATTGACGTCAATGGGAGTTTGTTTTGGCACCAAAATCAACGGGACTTTCCAAAATGTCG
TAACAACTCCGCCCCATTGACGCAAATGGGCGGTAGGCGTGTACGGTGGGAGGTCTATATAAGCAGAGCT
CTCCCTATCAGTGATAGAGATCTCCCTATCAGTGATAGAGATCGTCGACTAGTCCAGTGTGGTGGAATTC
TGCAGATATCAACAAGTTTGTACAAAAAAGCAGGCTGGCGCCGGAACCAATTCAGTCGACTGGATCCGGT
ACCGCCACCATGGGCGTGGCCGACCTGATCAAGAAGTTCGAGAGCATCAGCAAGGAGGAGGGGGATCCAC
CGGTCGCCACCATGGTGAGCAAGGGCGAGGAGGATAACATGGCCTCTCTCCCAGCGACACATGAGTTACA
CATCTTTGGCTCCATCAACGGTGTGGACTTTGACATGGTGGGTCAGGGCACCGGCAATCCAAATGATGGT
TATGAGGAGTTAAACCTGAAGTCCACCAAGGGTGACCTCCAGTTCTCCCCCTGGATTCTGGTCCCTCATA
TCGGGTATGGCTTCCATCAGTACCTGCCCTACCCTGACGGGATGTCGCCTTTCCAGGCCGCCATGGTAGA
TGGCTCCGGCTACCAAGTCCATCGCACAATGCAGTTTGAAGATGGTGCCTCCCTTACTGTTAACTACCGC
TACACCTACGAGGGAAGCCACATCAAAGGAGAGGCCCAGGTGAAGGGGACTGGTTTCCCTGCTGACGGTC
CTGTGATGACCAACTCGCTGACCGCTGCGGACTGGTGCAGGTCGAAGAAGACTTACCCCAACGACAAAAC
CATCATCAGTACCTTTAAGTGGAGTTACACCACTGGAAATGGCAAGCGCTACCGGAGCACTGCGCGGACC
ACCTACACCTTTGCCAAGCCAATGGCGGCTAACTATCTGAAGAACCAGCCGATGTACGTGTTCCGTAAGA
CGGAGCTCAAGCACTCCAAGACCGAGCTCAACTTCAAGGAGTGGCAAAAGGCCTTTACCGATGTGATGGG
CATGGACGAGCTGTACAAGTAATAGCTCGAGATATCTAGACCCAGCTTTCTTGTACAAAGTGGTTGATAT
CCAGCACAGTGGCGGCCGCTCGAGTCTAGAGGGCCCGCGGTTCGAAGGTAAGCCTATCCCTAACCCTCTC
CTCGGTCTCGATTCTACGCGTACCGGTTAGTAATGATCGACAATCAACCTCTGGATTACAAAATTTGTGA
AAGATTGACTGGTATTCTTAACTATGTTGCTCCTTTTACGCTATGTGGATACGCTGCTTTAATGCCTTTG
TATCATGCTATTGCTTCCCGTATGGCTTTCATTTTCTCCTCCTTGTATAAATCCTGGTTGCTGTCTCTTT
ATGAGGAGTTGTGGCCCGTTGTCAGGCAACGTGGCGTGGTGTGCACTGTGTTTGCTGACGCAACCCCCAC
TGGTTGGGGCATTGCCACCACCTGTCAGCTCCTTTCCGGGACTTTCGCTTTCCCCCTCCCTATTGCCACG
GCGGAACTCATCGCCGCCTGCCTTGCCCGCTGCTGGACAGGGGCTCGGCTGTTGGGCACTGACAATTCCG
TGGTGTTGTCGGGGAAGCTGACGTCCTTTCCATGGCTGCTCGCCTGTGTTGCCACCTGGATTCTGCGCGG
GACGTCCTTCTGCTACGTCCCTTCGGCCCTCAATCCAGCGGACCTTCCTTCCCGCGGCCTGCTGCCGGCT
CTGCGGCCTCTTCCGCGTCTTCGCCTTCGCCCTCAGACGAGTCGGATCTCCCTTTGGGCCGCCTCCCCGC
CTGGCGATGGTACCGGTGTGGAAAGTCCCCAGGCTCCCCAGCAGGCAGAAGTATGCAAAGCATGCATCTC
AATTAGTCAGCAACCAGGTGTGGAAAGTCCCCAGGCTCCCCAGCAGGCAGAAGTATGCAAAGCATGCATC
TCAATTAGTCAGCAACCATAGTCCCGCCCCTAACTCCGCCCATCCCGCCCCTAACTCCGCCCAGTTCCGC
CCATTCTCCGCCCCATGGCTGACTAATTTTTTTTATTTATGCAGAGGCCGAGGCCGCCTCTGCCTCTGAG
CTATTCCAGAAGTAGTGAGGAGGCTTTTTTGGAGGCCTAGGCTTTTGCAAAAAGCTCCCGGGAGCTTGTA
TATCCATTTTCGGATCTGATCAGCACGTGTTGACAATTAATCATCGGCATAGTATATCGGCATAGTATAA
TACGACAAGGTGAGGAACTAAACCATGGCCAAGCCTTTGTCTCAAGAAGAATCCACCCTCATTGAAAGAG
CAACGGCTACAATCAACAGCATCCCCATCTCTGAAGACTACAGCGTCGCCAGCGCAGCTCTCTCTAGCGA
CGGCCGCATCTTCACTGGTGTCAATGTATATCATTTTACTGGGGGACCTTGTGCAGAACTCGTGGTGCTG
GGCACTGCTGCTGCTGCGGCAGCTGGCAACCTGACTTGTATCGTCGCGATCGGAAATGAGAACAGGGGCA
TCTTGAGCCCCTGCGGACGGTGCCGACAGGTGCTTCTCGATCTGCATCCTGGGATCAAAGCCATAGTGAA
GGACAGTGATGGACAGCCGACGGCAGTTGGGATTCGTGAATTGCTGCCCTCTGGTTATGTGTGGGAGGGC
TAAGCACAATTCGAGCTCGGTACCTTTAAGACCAATGACTTACAAGGCAGCTGTAGATCTTAGCCACTTT
TTAAAAGAAAAGGGGGGACTGGAAGGGCTAATTCACTCCCAACGAAGACAAGATCTGCTTTTTGCTTGTA
CTGGGTCTCTCTGGTTAGACCAGATCTGAGCCTGGGAGCTCTCTGGCTAACTAGGGAACCCACTGCTTAA
GCCTCAATAAAGCTTGCCTTGAGTGCTTCAAGTAGTGTGTGCCCGTCTGTTGTGTGACTCTGGTAACTAG
AGATCCCTCAGACCCTTTTAGTCAGTGTGGAAAATCTCTAGCAGTAGTAGTTCATGTCATCTTATTATTC
AGTATTTATAACTTGCAAAGAAATGAATATCAGAGAGTGAGAGGAACTTGTTTATTGCAGCTTATAATGG
TTACAAATAAAGCAATAGCATCACAAATTTCACAAATAAAGCATTTTTTTCACTGCATTCTAGTTGTGGT
TTGTCCAAACTCATCAATGTATCTTATCATGTCTGGCTCTAGCTATCCCGCCCCTAACTCCGCCCATCCC
GCCCCTAACTCCGCCCAGTTCCGCCCATTCTCCGCCCCATGGCTGACTAATTTTTTTTATTTATGCAGAG
GCCGAGGCCGCCTCGGCCTCTGAGCTATTCCAGAAGTAGTGAGGAGGCTTTTTTGGAGGCCTAGGGACGT
ACCCAATTCGCCCTATAGTGAGTCGTATTACGCGCGCTCACTGGCCGTCGTTTTACAACGTCGTGACTGG
GAAAACCCTGGCGTTACCCAACTTAATCGCCTTGCAGCACATCCCCCTTTCGCCAGCTGGCGTAATAGCG
AAGAGGCCCGCACCGATCGCCCTTCCCAACAGTTGCGCAGCCTGAATGGCGAATGGG
[124 nt withheld, positions 5868-5991]
C
[91 nt withheld, positions 5993-6083]
A
[49 nt withheld, positions 6085-6133]
CCTTTGACGTTGGAGTCCACGTTCTTT
[37 nt withheld, positions 6161-6197]
ACCCTATCTCGGTCTATTCTTTTGATTTATAAGGGATTTTGCCGATTTCGGCCTATTGGTTAAAAAATGA
GCTGATTTAACAAAAATTTAACGCGAATTTTAACAAAATATTAACGCTTACAATTTAGGTGGCACTTTTC
GGGGAAATGTGCGCGGAACCCCTATTTGTTTATTTTTCTAAATACATTCAAATATGTATCCGCTCATGAG
ACAATAACCCTGATAAATGCTTCAATAATATTGAAAAAGGAAGAGTATGAGTATTCAACATTTCCGTGTC
GCCCTTATTCCCTTTTTTGCGGCATTTTGCCTTCCTGTTTTTGCTCACCCAGAAACGCTGGTGAAAGTAA
AAGATGCTGAAGATCAGTTGGGTGCACGAGTGGGTTACATCGAACTGGATCTCAACAGCGGTAAGATCCT
TGAGAGTTTTCGCCCCGAAGAACGTTTTCCAATGATGAGCACTTTTAAAGTTCTGCTATGTGGCGCGGTA
TTATCCCGTATTGACGCCGGGCAAGAGCAACTCGGTCGCCGCATACACTATTCTCAGAATGACTTGGTTG
AGTACTCACCAGTCACAGAAAAGCATCTTACGGATGGCATGACAGTAAGAGAATTATGCAGTGCTGCCAT
AACCATGAGTGATAACACTGCGGCCAACTTACTTCTGACAACGATCGGAGGACCGAAGGAGCTAACCGCT
TTTTTGCACAACATGGGGGATCATGTAACTCGCCTTGATCGTTGGGAACCGGAGCTGAATGAAGCCATAC
CAAACGACGAGCGTGACACCACGATGCCTGTAGCAATGGCAACAACGTTGCGCAAACTATTAACTGGCGA
ACTACTTACTCTAGCTTCCCGGCAACAATTAATAGACTGGATGGAGGCGGATAAAGTTGCAGGACCACTT
CTGCGCTCGGCCCTTCCGGCTGGCTGGTTTATTGCTGATAAATCTGGAGCCGGTGAGCGTGGGTCTCGCG
GTATCATTGCAGCACTGGGGCCAGATGGTAAGCCCTCCCGTATCGTAGTTATCTACACGACGGGGAGTCA
GGCAACTATGGATGAACGAAATAGACAGATCGCTGAGATAGGTGCCTCACTGATTAAGCATTGGTAACTG
TCAGACCAAGTTTACTCATATATACTTTAGATTGATTTAAAACTTCATTTTTAATTTAAAAGGATCTAGG
TGAAGATCCTTTTTGATAATCTCATGACCAAAATCCCTTAACGTGAGTTTTCGTTCCACTGAGCGTCAGA
CCCCGTAGAAAAGATCAAAGGATCTTCTTGAGATCCTTTTTTTCTGCGCGTAATCTGCTGCTTGCAAACA
AAAAAACCACCGCTACCAGCGGTGGTTTGTTTGCCGGATCAAGAGCTACCAACTCTTTTTCCGAAGGTAA
CTGGCTTCAGCAGAGCGCAGATACCAAATACTGTTCTTCTAGTGTAGCCGTAGTTAGGCCACCACTTCAA
GAACTCTGTAGCACCGCCTACATACCTCGCTCTGCTAATCCTGTTACCAGTGGCTGCTGCCAGTGGCGAT
AAGTCGTGTCTTACCGGGTTGGACTCAAGACGATAGTTACCGGATAAGGCGCAGCGGTCGGGCTGAACGG
GGGGTTCGCGCACACAGCCCAGCTTGGAGCGAACGACCTACACCGAACTGAGATACCTACAGCGTGAGCT
ATGAGAAAGCGCCACGCTTCCCGAAGGGAGAAAGGCGGACAGGTATCCGGTAAGCGGCAGGGTCGGAACA
GGAGAGCGCACGAGGGAGCTTCCAGGGGGAAACGCCTGGTATCTTTATAGTCCTGTCGGGTTTCGCCACC
TCTGACTTGAGCGTCGATTTTTGTGATGCTCGTCAGGGGGGCGGAGCCTATGGAAAAACGCCAGCAACGC
GGCCTTTTTACGGTTCCTGGCCTTTTGCTGGCCTTTTGCTCACATGTTCTTTCCTGCGTTATCCCCTGAT
TCTGTGGATAACCGTATTACCGCCTTTGAGTGAGCTGATACCGCTCGCCGCAGCCGAACGACCGAGCGCA
GCGAGTCAGTGAGCGAGGAAGCGGAAGAGCGCCCAATACGCAAACCGCCTCTCCCCGCGCGTTGGCCGAT
TCATTAATGCAGCTGGCACGACAGGTTTCCCGACTGGAAAGCGGGCAGTGAGCGCAACGCAATTAATGTG
AGTTAGCTCACTCATTAGGCACCCCAGGCTTTACACTTTATGCTTCCGGCTCGTATGTTGTGTGGAATTG
TGAGCGGATAACAATTTCACACAGGAAACAGCTATGACCATGATTACGCCAAGCGCGCAATTAACCCTCA
CTAAAGGGAACAAAAGCTGGAGCTGCAAGCTT
Features (pLannotate 1.2.2; 34 found; start..end, strand, type, name):
      3..229     +  promoter       RSV promoter: Rous sarcoma virus enhancer/promoter
    230..410     +  LTR            5' LTR (truncated): truncated 5' long terminal repeat (LTR) from HIV-1
    457..582     +  misc_feature   HIV-1 Ψ: packaging signal of human immunodeficiency virus type 1
    566..929     +  CDS            HIV-1 gag (fragment): gag protein from human immunodeficiency virus 1; gag
   1075..1308    +  misc_feature   RRE: The Rev response element (RRE) of HIV-1 allows for Rev-dependent mRNA export from the nucleus to the cytoplasm.
   1685..1785    +  CDS            Rev (fragment): human immunodeficiency virus 1 (HIV-1) Rev protein; rev; enhances nuclear export of unspliced and incompletely spliced viral mRNAs
   1804..1921    +  misc_feature   cPPT/CTS: central polypurine tract and central termination sequence of HIV-1
   1945..2246    +  enhancer       CMV enhancer: human cytomegalovirus immediate early enhancer
   2247..2450    +  promoter       CMV promoter: human cytomegalovirus (CMV) immediate early promoter
   2452..2471    +  promoter       PLtetO-1 promoter (fragment): modified phage lambda PL promoter with tet operator sites (Lutz and Bujard, 1997)
   2473..2492    +  promoter       PLtetO-1 promoter (fragment): modified phage lambda PL promoter with tet operator sites (Lutz and Bujard, 1997)
   2532..2556    +  protein_bind   attB1: mutant version of attB; recombination site for the Gateway® BP reaction BP Clonase™
   2672..3379    +  CDS            mNeonGreen: mNeonGreen is a basic (constitutively fluorescent) green/yellow fluorescent protein published in 2013, derived from Branchiostoma lanceolatum. It is reported to be a very rapidly-maturing monomer with moderate acid sensitivity.
   3400..3424    -  protein_bind   attB2: mutant version of attB; recombination site for the Gateway® BP reaction BP Clonase™
   3477..3518    +  CDS            V5 tag: epitope tag from simian virus 5
   3542..4130    +  misc_feature   WPRE: woodchuck hepatitis virus posttranscriptional regulatory element
   4145..4461    +  promoter       SV40 promoter: SV40 enhancer and early promoter
   4509..4556    +  promoter       EM7 promoter: synthetic bacterial promoter&nbsp
   4575..4973    +  CDS            BSD: blasticidin S deaminase; Aspergillus terreus BSD; confers resistance to blasticidin
   4990..5058    +  CDS            nef (fragment): NEF_HV1Z2 - Experimental evidence at protein level: Swiss-Prot protein existence level 1. Extracellular Nef protein targets CD4(+) T-lymphocytes for apoptosis by interacting with CXCR4 surface receptors. From Human immunodeficiency virus type 1 group M subtype D (isolate Z2/CDC-Z34) (HIV-1).
   5060..5293    +  LTR            3' LTR (ΔU3): self-inactivating 3' long terminal repeat (LTR) from HIV-1
   5365..5486    +  polyA_signal   SV40 poly(A) signal: SV40 polyadenylation signal
   5526..5661    +  rep_origin     SV40 ori: SV40 origin of replication
   5682..5700    -  promoter       T7 promoter: promoter for bacteriophage T7 RNA polymerase
   5708..5863    +  CDS            lacZα (fragment): LacZα fragment of β-galactosidase; lacZ fragment
   5868..6296    +  rep_origin     f1 ori (sequence partly withheld): f1 bacteriophage origin of replication; arrow indicates direction of (+) strand synthesis
   6349..6453    +  promoter       AmpR promoter: bla
   6454..7314    +  CDS            AmpR: β-lactamase; bla; confers resistance to ampicillin, carbenicillin, and related antibiotics
   7485..8073    +  rep_origin     ori: high-copy-number ColE1/pMB1/pBR322/pUC origin of replication
   8256..8348    +  CDS            lacI (fragment): lac repressor; lacI; The lac repressor binds to the lac operator to inhibit transcription in E. coli. This inhibition can be relieved by adding lactose or isopropyl-β-D-thiogalactopyranoside (IPTG).
   8361..8382    +  protein_bind   CAP binding site: CAP binding activates transcription in the presence of cAMP. E. coli catabolite activator protein
   8397..8427    +  promoter       lac promoter: promoter for the E. coli lac operon
   8435..8451    +  protein_bind   lac operator: The lac repressor binds to the lac operator to inhibit transcription in E. coli. This inhibition can be relieved by adding lactose or isopropyl-β-D-thiogalactopyranoside (IPTG). lac repressor encoded by lacI
   8496..8514    +  promoter       T3 promoter: promoter for bacteriophage T3 RNA polymerase
