[The description below was written by a language model from this plasmid's Addgene catalogue record and pLannotate feature annotations shown in this document.]
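Description:
pLenti6.3/TO/V5-DEST-Lifeact-mNeonGreen is a third-generation-style, self-inactivating HIV-1 lentiviral expression plasmid made by Gateway recombination of a Lifeact-mNeonGreen cassette into the pLenti6.3/TO/V5-DEST destination backbone. It is propagated in E. coli through a high-copy ColE1/pUC-type origin with ampicillin selection (AmpR), and also carries an f1 origin and an SV40 origin. The viral genome is transcribed from a chimeric RSV promoter/truncated 5' LTR and contains the Ψ packaging signal with a gag fragment, the Rev response element for Rev-dependent nuclear export, and the cPPT/CTS. It ends in a ΔU3 3' LTR, which inactivates LTR promoter activity after integration, followed by an SV40 polyadenylation signal.

The payload sits between attB1 and attB2 sites and is driven by the CMV enhancer/promoter followed by two short tet operator matches. This "TO" arrangement gives constitutive expression in ordinary cells and tetracycline-regulated expression in cells that supply the Tet repressor. The annotation identifies only the mNeonGreen coding sequence. Lifeact, a short F-actin-binding peptide, is named in the record but is not annotated separately; the unannotated interval between attB1 and mNeonGreen would be consistent with an N-terminal position. A backbone V5 epitope lies downstream of attB2, but the record does not say whether it is read in frame with the fusion. A WPRE follows to enhance transcript expression. A separate SV40/EM7 promoter-driven blasticidin S deaminase cassette allows blasticidin selection of transduced cells. The construct is intended for producing lentivirus to generate cells stably expressing a green fluorescent F-actin label, in keeping with the live-imaging study of cancer cells on endothelial monolayers with which it was deposited.
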