Addgene plasmid #225494: pLenti6.3/TO/V5-DEST-Lifeact-mNeonGreen
Purpose: Expression of Lifeact-mNeonGreen (lentiviral vector)
Depositing lab: Guillaume Jacquemet. Depositing organization: Turku Bioscience Centre. Publication: Fast label-free live imaging with FlowVision reveals key principles of cancer cell arrest on endothelial monolayers. Follain G, Ghimire S, Pylvanainen JW, Vaitkeviciute M, Hidalgo-Cenalmor I, Wurzinger D, Guzman C, Conway JRW, Dibus M, Harkonen J, Oikari S, Rilla K, Salmi M, Ivaska J, Jacquemet G. EMBO J. 2026 Jan 6. doi: 10.1038/s44318-025-00678-9. PubMed 41495248.
Backbone
  Vector backbone: pLenti6.3/TO/V5-DEST
  Vector type: Mammalian Expression, Lentiviral
Growth in bacteria
  Bacterial resistance: Ampicillin, 100 μg/mL
  Growth temperature: 37°C
  Growth strain: NEB Stable
  Copy number: Unknown
Gene/Insert
  Gene/Insert name: Lifeact
  Tag / fusion protein: mNeonGreen
  Cloning method: Gateway Cloning
  Sequencing primers: 5′ cmv
Terms and licenses: Academic/Nonprofit Terms; Industry Terms: Not Available to Industry
Depositor comments: Please visit https://doi.org/10.1101/2024.09.30.615654 for the bioRxiv preprint.
How to cite: pLenti6.3/TO/V5-DEST-Lifeact-mNeonGreen was a gift from Guillaume Jacquemet (Addgene plasmid # 225494 ; http://n2t.net/addgene:225494 ; RRID:Addgene_225494)
